>Addgene plasmid #148623 | pnYC-NpM-DmRoquin_702-819-del790-812-GB1His6_AE | depositor full sequence | sequence record 291071 | Full Sequence
GGTATGGCAATGAAAGACGGTGAGCTGGTGATATGGGATAGTGTTCACCCTTGTTACACCGTTTTCCATG
AGCAAACTGAAACGTTTTCATCGCTCTGGAGTGAATACCACGACGATTTCCGGCAGTTTCTACACATATA
TTCGCAAGATGTGGCGTGTTACGGTGAAAACCTGGCCTATTTCCCTAAAGGGTTTATTGAGAATATGTTT
TTCGTCTCAGCCAATCCCTGGGTGAGTTTCACCAGTTTTGATTTAAACGTGGCCAATATGGACAACTTCT
TCGCCCCCGTTTTCACCATGGGCAAATATTATACGCAAGGCGACAAGGTGCTGATGCCGCTGGCGATTCA
GGTTCATCATGCCGTCTGTGATGGCTTCCATGTCGGCAGAATGCTTAATGAATTACAACAGTACTGCGAT
GAGTGGCAGGGCGGGGCGTAATTTTTTTAAGGCAGTTATTGGTGCCCTTAAACGCCTGGTGCTACGCCTG
AATAAGTGATAATAAGCGGATGAATGGCAGAAATTCGAAAGCAAATTCGACCCGGTCGTCGGTTCAGGGC
AGGGTCGTTAAATAGCCGCTTATGTCTATTGCTGGTTTACCGGTTTATTGACTACCGGAAGCAGTGTGAC
CGTGTGCTTCTCAAATGCCTGAGGCCAGTTTGCTCAGGCTCTCCCCGTGGAGGTAATAATTGACGATATG
ATCATTTATTCTGCCTCCCAGAGCCTGATAAAAACGGTTAGCGCTTCGTTAATACAGATGTAGGTGTTCC
ACAGGGTAGCCAGCAGCATCCTGCGATGCAGATCCGGAACATAATGGTGCAGGGCGCTTGTTTCGGCGTG
GGTATGGTGGCAGGCCCCGTGGCCGGGGGACTGTTGGGCGCTGCCGGCACCTGTCCTACGAGTTGCATGA
TAAAGAAGACAGTCATAAGTGCGGCGACGATAGTCATGCCCCGCGCCCACCGGAAGGAGCTACCGGACAG
CGGTGCGGACTGTTGTAACTCAGAATAAGAAATGAGGCCGCTCATGGCGTTGACTCTCAGTCATAGTATC
GTGGTATCACCGGTTGGTTCCACTCTCTGTTGCGGGCAACTTCAGCAGCACGTAGGGGACTTCCGCGTTT
CCAGACTTTACGAAACACGGAAACCGAAGACCATTCATGTTGTTGCTCAGGTCGCAGACGTTTTGCAGCA
GCAGTCGCTTCACGTTCGCTCGCGTATCGGTGATTCATTCTGCTAACCAGTAAGGCAACCCCGCCAGCCT
AGCCGGGTCCTCAACGACAGGAGCACGATCATGCGCACCCGTGGCCAGGACCCAACGCTGCCCGAGATGC
GCCGCGTGCGGCTGCTGGAGATGGCGGACGCGATGGATATGTTCTGCCAAGGGTTGGTTTGCGCATTCAC
AGTTCTCCGCAAGAATTGATTGGCTCCAATTCTTGGAGTGGTGAATCCGTTAGCGAGGTGCCGCCGGCTT
CCATTCAGGTCGAGGTGGCCCGGCTCCATGCACCGCGACGCAACGCGGGGAGGCAGACAAGGTATAGGGC
GGCGCCTACAATCCATGCCAACCCGTTCCATGTGCTCGCCGAGGCGGCATAAATCGCCGTGACGATCAGC
GGTCCAGTGATCGAAGTTAGGCTGGTAAGAGCCGCGAGCGATCCTTGAAGCTGTCCCTGATGGTCGTCAT
CTACCTGCCTGGACAGCATGGCCTGCAACGCGGGCATCCCGATGCCGCCGGAAGCGAGAAGAATCATAAT
GGGGAAGGCCATCCAGCCTCGCGTCGCGAACGCCAGCAAGACGTAGCCCAGCGCGTCGGCCGCCATGCCG
GCGATAATGGCCTGCTTCTCGCCGAAACGTTTGGTGGCGGGACCAGTGACGAAGGCTTGAGCGAGGGCGT
GCAAGATTCCGAATACCGCAAGCGACAGGCCGATCATCGTCGCGCTCCAGCGAAAGCGGTCCTCGCCGAA
AATGACCCAGAGCGCTGCCGGCACCTGTCCTACGAGTTGCATGATAAAGAAGACAGTCATAAGTGCGGCG
ACGATAGTCATGCCCCGCGCCCACCGGAAGGAGCTGACTGGGTTGAAGGCTCTCAAGGGCATCGGTCGAC
GCTCTCCCTTATGCGACTCCTGCATTAGGAAGCAGCCCAGTAGTAGGTTGAGGCCGTTGAGCACCGCCGC
CGCAAGGAATGGTGCATGCAAGGAGATGGCGCCCAACAGTCCCCCGGCCACGGGGCCTGCCACCATACCC
ACGCCGAAACAAGCGCTCATGAGCCCGAAGTGGCGAGCCCGATCTTCCCCATCGGTGATGTCGGCGATAT
AGGCGCCAGCAACCGCACCTGTGGCGCCGGTGATGCCGGCCACGATGCGTCCGGCGTAGAGGATCAGACT
AAGATCTCGATCCCGCGAAATTAATACGACTCACTATAGGGGAATTGTGAGCGGATAACAATTCCCCACT
AGTAATAATTTTGTTTAACTTTAAGAAGGAGATATACCATGGAAACTGAAGAAGGTAAACTGGTAATCTG
GATTAACGGCGATAAAGGCTATAACGGTCTCGCTGAAGTCGGTAAGAAATTCGAGAAAGATACCGGAATT
AAAGTCACCGTTGAGCATCCGGATAAACTGGAAGAGAAATTCCCACAGGTTGCGGCAACTGGCGATGGCC
CTGACATTATCTTCTGGGCACACGACCGCTTTGGTGGCTACGCTCAATCTGGCCTGTTGGCTGAAATCAC
CCCGGACAAAGCGTTCCAGGACAAGCTGTATCCGTTTACCTGGGATGCCGTACGTTACAACGGCAAGCTG
ATTGCTTACCCGATCGCTGTTGAAGCGTTATCGCTGATTTATAACAAAGACCTGCTGCCGAACCCGCCAA
AAACCTGGGAAGAGATCCCGGCGCTGGATAAAGAACTGAAAGCGAAAGGTAAGAGCGCCCTGATGTTCAA
CCTGCAAGAACCGTACTTCACCTGGCCGCTGATTGCTGCTGACGGGGGTTATGCGTTCAAGTATGAAAAC
GGCAAGTACGACATTAAAGACGTGGGCGTGGATAACGCTGGCGCGAAAGCGGGTCTGACCTTCCTGGTTG
ACCTGATTAAAAACAAACACATGAATGCAGACACCGATTACTCCATCGCAGAAGCTGCCTTTAATAAAGG
CGAAACAGCGATGACCATCAACGGCCCGTGGGCATGGTCCAACATCGACACCAGCAAAGTGAATTATGGT
GTAACGGTACTGCCGACCTTCAAGGGTCAACCATCCAAACCGTTCGTTGGCGTGCTGAGCGCAGGTATTA
ACGCCGCCAGTCCGAACAAAGAGCTGGCAAAAGAGTTCCTCGAAAACTATCTGCTGACTGATGAAGGTCT
GGAAGCGGTTAATAAAGACAAACCGCTGGGTGCCGTAGCGCTGAAGTCTTACGAGGAAGAGTTGGCGAAA
GATCCACGTATTGCCGCCACGATGGAAAACGCCCAGAAAGGTGAAATCATGCCGAACATCCCGCAGATGT
CCGCTTTCTGGTATGCCGTGCGTACTGCGGTGATCAACGCCGCCAGCGGTCGTCAGACTGTCGATGAAGC
CCTTAAAGACGCGCAGACTGGTACCGGCAGCGGCCTGGAAGTTCTGTTCCAGGGGCCCCATATGCTCGAG
CTTAAGAATACGGGTAAAGATTCAGCCAACTTTGTACGATCAGACTCCATATTGGATGACGATGCGTCCA
CATTCGATGTGCCCACTGGCTCCTCCATGCTGAGTATCTACGGCCCGATTTGCCCCAAGAGCAGTACGAC
CGGCAACTGGAACAACTTTGATCTGGGATATGGCGGCTTCAAGAGTGACAGAAACGATAGCTTCAATGCC
AATAAGCAGCAACAGCCGATGTGGGGCAGGAAACCGCAACTGATGTCGGAAGACAGTTTCGACAGTGGGA
TCAAGGTGGACCTGGAAGTTCTGTTCCAGGGGCCCATGCAGTACAAACTTATCCTGAACGGTAAAACCCT
GAAAGGTGAAACCACCACCGAAGCTGTTGACGCTGCTACCGCGGAAAAAGTTTTCAAACAGTACGCTAAC
GACAACGGTGTTGACGGTGAATGGACCTACGACGACGCTACCAAAACCTACACCGTAACGGAAATGGGCA
GCAGCCATCATCATCATCATCACTAATCTAGAGCTAGCCCTAGGAGATCCGGCTGCTAACAAAGCCCGAA
AGGAAGCTGAGTTGGCTGCTGCCACCGCTGAGCAATAACTAGCATAACCCCTTGGGGCCTCTAAACGGGT
CTTGAGGGGTTTTTTGCTGAAAGGAGGAACTATATCCGGATATCCCGCAAGAGGCCCGGCAGTACCGGCA
TAACCAAGCCTATGCCTACAGCATCCAGGGTGACGGTGCCGAGGATGACGATGAGCGCATTGTTAGATTT
CATACACGGTGCCTGACTGCGTTAGCAATTTAACTGTGATAAACTACCGCATTAAAGCTTATCGATGATA
AGCTGTCAAACATGAGAATTACAACTTATATCGTATGGGGCTGACTTCAGGTGCTACATTTGAAGAGATA
AATTGCACTGAAATCAAGAAATATTTTATCTGATTAATAAGATGATCTTCTTGAGATCGTTTTGGTCTGC
GCGTAATCTCTTGCTCTGAAAACGAAAAAACCGCCTTGCAGGGCGGTTTTTCGAAGGTTCTCTGAGCTAC
CAACTCTTTGAACCGAGGTAACTGGCTTGGAGGAGCGCAGTCACCAAAACTTGTCCTTTCAGTTTAGCCT
TAACCGGCGCATGACTTCAAGACTAACTCCTCTAAATCAATTACCAGTGGCTGCTGCCAGTGGTGCTTTT
GCATGTCTTTCCGGGTTGGACTCAAGACGATAGTTACCGGATAAGGCGCAGCGGTCGGACTGAACGGGGG
GTTCGTGCATACAGTCCAGCTTGGAGCGAACTGCCTACCCGGAACTGAGTGTCAGGCGTGGAATGAGACA
AACGCGGCCATAACAGCGGAATGACACCGGTAAACCGAAAGGCAGGAACAGGAGAGCGCACGAGGGAGCC
GCCAGGGGGAAACGCCTGGTATCTTTATAGTCCTGTCGGGTTTCGCCACCACTGATTTGAGCGTCAGATT
TCGTGATGCTTGTCAGGGGGGCGGAGCCTATGGAAAAACGGCTTTGCCGCGGCCCTCTCACTTCCCTGTT
AAGTATCTTCCTGGCATCTTCCAGGAAATCTCCGCCCCGTTCGTAAGCCATTTCCGCTCGCCGCAGTCGA
ACGACCGAGCGTAGCGAGTCAGTGAGCGAGGAAGCGGAATATATCCTGTATCACATATTCTGCTGACGCA
CCGGTGCAGCCTTTTTTCTCCTGCCACATGAAGCACTTCACTGACACCCTCATCAGTGCCAACATAGTAA
GCCAGTATACACTCCCCTAGCGCTGATGTCCGGCGGTGCTTTTGCCGTTACGCACCACCCCGTCAGTAGC
TGAACAGGAGGGACAGCTGATAGAAACAGAAGCCACTGGAGCACCTCAAAAACACCATCATACACTAAAT
CAGTAAGTTGGCAGCATCACCCGACGCACTTTGCGCCGAATAAATACCTGTGACGGAAGATCACTTCGCA
GAATAAATAAATCCTGGTGTCCCTGTTGATACCGGGAAGCCCTGGGCCAACTTTTGGCGAAAATGAGACG
TTGATCGGCACGTAAGAGGTTCCAACTTTCACCATAATGAAATAAGATCACTACCGGGCGTATTTTTTGA
GTTATCGAGATTTTCAGGAGCTAAGGAAGCTAAAATGGAGAAAAAAATCACTGGATATACCACCGTTGAT
ATATCCCAATGGCATCGTAAAGAACATTTTGAGGCATTTCAGTCAGTTGCTCAATGTACCTATAACCAGA
CCGTTCAGCTGGATATTACGGCCTTTTTAAAGACCGTAAAGAAAAATAAGCACAAGTTTTATCCGGCCTT
TATTCACATTCTTGCCCGCCTGATGAATGCTCATCCGGAATTC
Features (pLannotate 1.2.2; 19 found; start..end, strand, type, name):
    739..834     -  CDS            resD (fragment): REDF_ECOLI - Also known as D. Protein inferred from homology: Swiss-Prot protein existence level 3. Acts as a repressor of transcription and as a site-specific resolvase that cleaves at the RfsF site. From Escherichia coli (strain K12).
    824..881     +  CDS            TcR (fragment): tetracycline efflux protein; tet; confers resistance to tetracycline
    878..971     -  CDS            TcR (fragment): tetracycline efflux protein; tet; confers resistance to tetracycline
   1475..2375    -  CDS            TcR (fragment): tetracycline efflux protein; tet; confers resistance to tetracycline
   2402..2420    +  promoter       T7 promoter: promoter for bacteriophage T7 RNA polymerase
   2421..2445    +  protein_bind   lac operator: The lac repressor binds to the lac operator to inhibit transcription in E. coli. This inhibition can be relieved by adding lactose or isopropyl-β-D-thiogalactopyranoside (IPTG). lac repressor encoded by lacI
   2460..2482    +  RBS            RBS: efficient ribosome binding site from bacteriophage T7 gene 10 (Olins and Rangwala, 1989)
   2493..3589    +  CDS            MBP (fragment): maltose binding protein from E. coli; malE (mutated); This version of the gene does not encode a signal sequence, so MBP will remain in the cytosol.
   3962..4119    +  CDS            GB1 (fragment): B1 domain of Streptococcal protein G effective as a solubilizing fusion partner (Cheng and Patel, 2004)
   4136..4152    +  CDS            capTEV™ (fragment): composite tag for in vivo biotinylation, TEV protease cleavage, and 6xHis tagging
   4182..4231    +  CDS            SET1 (fragment): solubility-enhancement tag derived from T7 phage gene 10B
   4239..4286    +  terminator     T7 terminator: transcription terminator for bacteriophage T7 RNA polymerase
   4309..4413    -  CDS            TcR (fragment): tetracycline efflux protein; tet; confers resistance to tetracycline
   4461..4489    -  promoter       tet promoter: E. coli promoter for tetracycline efflux protein gene
   4601..5146    +  rep_origin     p15A ori: Plasmids containing the medium-copy-number p15A origin of replication can be propagated in E. coli cells that contain a second plasmid with the ColE1 origin.
   5234..5289    +  rep_origin     RSF ori (fragment): Plasmids containing the RSF 1030 origin of replication can be propagated in E. coli cells that contain additional plasmids with compatible origins.
   5408..5551    -  mobile_element IS1 (fragment): prokaryotic transposable element IS1
   5672..5774    +  promoter       cat promoter: promoter of the E. coli cat gene encoding chloramphenicol acetyltransferase
   5775..441     +  CDS            CmR (across the origin): chloramphenicol acetyltransferase; cat; confers resistance to chloramphenicol
