[The description below was written by a language model from this plasmid's Addgene catalogue record and pLannotate feature annotations shown in this document.]
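Description:
pnYC-NpM-DmRoquin_702-819-del790-812-GB1His6_AE is a bacterial expression plasmid of about 6 kb for producing a fragment of Drosophila melanogaster Roquin (gene roq, ORF taken from isoform C) in E. coli. The catalogue lists the backbone as unknown, but the annotated features point to a pACYC-like architecture. It has a p15A origin of replication and a chloramphenicol acetyltransferase gene driven by its own cat promoter. There are also disrupted remnants of a tetracycline resistance gene and its promoter, into which the expression cassette appears to have been inserted. These fragments are not expected to be functional, and selection is by chloramphenicol. The p15A origin gives low-to-medium copy number and is compatible with ColE1-type plasmids, so the construct can be maintained alongside a second expression vector for co-expression of binding partners.

The expression cassette consists of a T7 promoter with a lac operator, the T7 gene 10 ribosome binding site and a T7 terminator, giving IPTG-inducible expression in hosts that supply T7 RNA polymerase. No lacI gene is annotated on the plasmid. The open reading frame begins with a cytosolic maltose-binding protein lacking its signal sequence. An unannotated stretch of roughly 370 nt follows, which corresponds in position to the Roquin insert: residues 702–819 with an internal deletion of residues 790–812. Downstream are the solubility-enhancing GB1 domain of streptococcal protein G and a short match consistent with the His6 tag named in the plasmid title. The record does not annotate any protease cleavage site between the fusion partners. The associated study concerns a CAF40-binding motif in Roquin that recruits the CCR4-NOT complex, so this deletion variant was plausibly used in binding experiments, though the record itself states only bacterial expression.
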