Addgene plasmid #148623: pnYC-NpM-DmRoquin_702-819-del790-812-GB1His6_AE
Purpose: Bacterial Expression of DmRoquin_702-819-del790-812
Depositing lab: Elisa Izaurralde. Depositing organization: Max Planck Institute for Developmental Biology. Publication: A CAF40-binding motif facilitates recruitment of the CCR4-NOT complex to mRNAs targeted by Drosophila Roquin. Sgromo A, Raisch T, Bawankar P, Bhandari D, Chen Y, Kuzuoglu-Ozturk D, Weichenrieder O, Izaurralde E. Nat Commun. 2017 Feb 6;8:14307. doi: 10.1038/ncomms14307. PubMed 28165457.
Backbone
  Vector backbone: Unknown
  Vector type: Bacterial Expression
Growth in bacteria
  Bacterial resistance: Chloramphenicol, 25 μg/mL
  Growth temperature: 37°C
  Growth strain: DH5alpha
  Copy number: Low Copy
Gene/Insert
  Gene/Insert name: DmRoquin_702-819-del790-812
  Species: D. melanogaster (fly)
  Entrez Gene: roq (a.k.a. CG16807, Dmel\CG16807, NEST:bs21b12)
  Cloning method: Unknown
Terms and licenses: Academic/Nonprofit Terms; Industry Terms: Not Available to Industry
Depositor comments: ORF extracted from isoform C NCBI:NM_001275011.1 Plasmids from this collection were made available to the research community and donated after the lab closed. Please note that the sequence provided by the depositing laboratory may be theoretical/predicted or based on Sanger sequencing results. There may be discrepancies between sequencing results obtained by Addgene and the depositor sequence. If an Addgene verified sequence is not available, please contact before placing your order to request that our lab fully sequence the plasmid.
How to cite: pnYC-NpM-DmRoquin_702-819-del790-812-GB1His6_AE was a gift from Elisa Izaurralde (Addgene plasmid # 148623 ; http://n2t.net/addgene:148623 ; RRID:Addgene_148623)
